Addgene plasmid #11643: pLVCT-tTR-KRAB
Purpose: Tet-regulated (Tet-on) lentiviral vector for transgene (CAG promoter) - OR - shRNA (H1 promoter when subcloned from pLVTHM (Addgene#12247)) - 2nd generation
Depositing lab: Patrick Aebischer & Didier Trono. Depositing organization: Swiss Federal Institute of Technology (EPFL). Publication: A versatile tool for conditional gene expression and knockdown. Szulc J, Wiznerowicz M, Sauvain MO, Trono D, Aebischer P. Nat Methods. 2006 Feb;3(2):109-16. doi: 10.1038/nmeth846 PubMed 16432520.
Backbone
  Vector backbone: None
  Backbone size w/o insert (bp): 12877
  Vector type: Mammalian Expression, Lentiviral
Growth in bacteria
  Bacterial resistance: Ampicillin, 100 μg/mL
  Growth temperature: 37°C
  Growth strain: Stbl3
  Growth instructions: Use Stbl3 or HB101 to reduce chance of recombination. Grow at 37C
  Copy number: High Copy
Gene/Insert
  Gene/Insert name: CAG promoters, GFP, tTR-KRAB, Tet-on
  Cloning method: Restriction Enzyme
  Sequencing primers: 5′ See map
Terms and licenses: Academic/Nonprofit Terms; Industry Terms: Not Available to Industry
Depositor comments: Transgenes can be expressed from any RNA Pol II promoter as part of bicistronic unit comprising the KRAB-based repressor; tetO sequences are inserted into the vector LTR. Tet-on and Tet-off versions rely on repressors that bind in the absence or the presence of doxycycline, respectively. Addition of Pol III promoter-small hairpin RNA cassette allows for drug-controllable RNA interference (Tet-on shRNA). Cloning shRNA into pLVET, pLVCT, and pLVPT vectors: first clone shRNA into pLVTHM downstream of the tetO-H1 region. Then cut pLVTHM containing your shRNA with MscI-FspI and clone the insert containing the 3'LTR to target plasmid opened with MscI-FspI. FspI cuts into AmpR. This means for inverted clones AmpR will not be restored; after selection you will be left with clones with the shRNA cassette and functional AmpR. pLVTHM and packaging plasmids for this system are also available at Addgene http://www.addgene.org/rnaitools Please note that the full sequence for this plasmid is approximated and not fully verified. Please visit the Trono lab website http://tronolab.epfl.ch to see frequently asked questions on cloning strategies and packaging.
How to cite: pLVCT-tTR-KRAB was a gift from Patrick Aebischer & Didier Trono (Addgene plasmid # 11643 ; http://n2t.net/addgene:11643 ; RRID:Addgene_11643)
