[The description below was written by a language model from this plasmid's Addgene catalogue record and pLannotate feature annotations shown in this document.]
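Description:
pLVCT-tTR-KRAB is a second-generation HIV-1-based lentiviral transfer vector of about 12.9 kb for doxycycline-controlled (Tet-on) expression of a transgene or, after a subcloning step, an shRNA in mammalian cells. It is propagated in E. coli through a high-copy ColE1/pUC-type origin with ampicillin selection, and recombination-reducing strains are recommended because of the repeated LTR sequences. The backbone also carries remnants of older plasmids, including an SV40 promoter followed by fragments of gpt and SV40 small t/large T sequences with a poly(A) signal, plus fragments of TcR, rop and bom.

The viral portion contains a 5' LTR, the Ψ packaging signal with a gag fragment, the RRE, a cPPT/CTS and a WPRE. The internal CAG promoter (CMV enhancer, chicken β-actin promoter and chimeric intron) drives a bicistronic unit. EGFP is followed by short cloning-site remnants and an EMCV IRES, which directs translation of tTR-KRAB, a fusion of TetR, an SV40 nuclear localization signal and the KRAB repression domain of ZNF10. Seven tetO copies sit in the self-inactivating, U3-deleted 3' LTR, so they should be copied into both LTRs of the integrated provirus. Without doxycycline, tTR-KRAB binds tetO and silences nearby promoters, including the CAG unit. Adding the drug releases the repressor and switches expression on.

For inducible knockdown, an shRNA is first cloned downstream of tetO-H1 in the companion vector pLVTHM, and the fragment carrying the 3' LTR is then transferred into this plasmid. The depositor describes the full sequence as approximate and not fully verified. The depositor and repository sequence records differ by only a few bases and annotate almost identically.
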