Features (pLannotate 1.2.2; 40 found; start..end, strand, type, name):
      5..334     +  CDS            nef (fragment): NEF_HV1BR - Experimental evidence at protein level: Swiss-Prot protein existence level 1. Extracellular Nef protein targets CD4(+) T-lymphocytes for apoptosis by interacting with CXCR4 surface receptors (PubMed:14990729). From Human immunodeficiency virus type 1 group M subtype B (isolate BRU/LAI) (HIV-1).
    382..639     +  LTR            5' LTR (truncated): truncated 5' long terminal repeat (LTR) from HIV-1
    686..811     +  misc_feature   HIV-1 Ψ: packaging signal of human immunodeficiency virus type 1
    795..1158    +  CDS            HIV-1 gag (fragment): gag protein from human immunodeficiency virus 1; gag
   1304..1537    +  misc_feature   RRE: The Rev response element (RRE) of HIV-1 allows for Rev-dependent mRNA export from the nucleus to the cytoplasm.
   1914..2014    +  CDS            Rev (fragment): human immunodeficiency virus 1 (HIV-1) Rev protein; rev; enhances nuclear export of unspliced and incompletely spliced viral mRNAs
   2061..2440    +  enhancer       CMV enhancer: human cytomegalovirus immediate early enhancer
   2442..2717    +  promoter       chicken β-actin promoter: No description available
   2718..3728    +  intron         chimeric intron: chimera between introns from chicken β-actin and rabbit β-globin
   3814..3932    +  misc_feature   cPPT/CTS: central polypurine tract and central termination sequence of HIV-1
   4015..4731    +  CDS            EGFP: EGFP is a basic (constitutively fluorescent) green fluorescent protein published in 1996, derived from Aequorea victoria. It is reported to be a rapidly-maturing weak dimer with moderate acid sensitivity.
   4732..4749    +  misc_feature   MCS (fragment): multiple cloning site
   4773..4793    +  misc_feature   MCS (fragment): multiple cloning site
   4793..4810    +  misc_feature   MCS (fragment): pBluescript multiple cloning site
   4827..5378    +  misc_feature   IRES: internal ribosome entry site (IRES) of the encephalomyocarditis virus (EMCV)
   5385..6000    +  CDS            TetR (fragment): tetracycline repressor TetR; tetR from transposon Tn10; TetR binds to the tetracycline operator tetO to inhibit transcription. This inhibition can be relieved by adding tetracycline or doxycycline.
   6002..6021    +  CDS            SV40 NLS (fragment): nuclear localization signal of SV40 (simian virus 40) large T antigen
   6125..6319    +  CDS            KRAB: Krüppel-associated box (KRAB) transcriptional repression domain from the human zinc finger protein ZNF10 (Margolin et al., 1994)
   6461..7049    +  misc_feature   WPRE: woodchuck hepatitis virus posttranscriptional regulatory element
   7117..7136    +  misc_feature   cPPT/CTS (fragment): central polypurine tract and central termination sequence of HIV-1
   7138..7174    +  LTR            3' LTR (ΔU3) (fragment): self-inactivating 3' long terminal repeat (LTR) from HIV-1
   7187..7457    +  protein_bind   tetracycline response element: contains seven copies of the tetracycline operator tetO tetracycline repressor TetR
   7496..7676    +  LTR            5' LTR (truncated): truncated 5' long terminal repeat (LTR) from HIV-1
   7701..7719    -  promoter       SP6 promoter: promoter for bacteriophage SP6 RNA polymerase
   7947..8226    +  CDS            TcR (fragment): tetracycline efflux protein; tet; confers resistance to tetracycline
   8227..8275    -  misc_feature   bom (fragment): basis of mobility region from pBR322
   8377..8412    -  CDS            rop (fragment): Rop protein, which maintains plasmids at low copy number; rop
   8507..8611    +  promoter       AmpR promoter: bla
   8612..9472    +  CDS            AmpR: β-lactamase; bla; confers resistance to ampicillin, carbenicillin, and related antibiotics
   9643..10231   +  rep_origin     ori: high-copy-number ColE1/pMB1/pBR322/pUC origin of replication
  10414..10470   +  CDS            lacI (fragment): lac repressor; lacI; The lac repressor binds to the lac operator to inhibit transcription in E. coli. This inhibition can be relieved by adding lactose or isopropyl-β-D-thiogalactopyranoside (IPTG).
  10477..10806   +  promoter       SV40 promoter: SV40 enhancer and early promoter
  11006..11125   +  CDS            gpt (fragment): XGPT_ECOLI - Also known as gpp, gxu. Experimental evidence at protein level: Swiss-Prot protein existence level 1. Purine salvage pathway enzyme that catalyzes the transfer of the ribosyl-5-phosphate group from 5-phospho-alpha-D-ribose 1- diphosphate (PRPP) to the N9 position of the 6-oxopurines guanine and xanthine to form the corresponding ribonucleotides GMP (guanosine 5'- monophosphate) and XMP (xanthosine 5'-monophosphate), with the release of PPi. To a lesser extent, also acts on hypoxanthine (PubMed:9100006, PubMed:3886014). Does not ribophosphorylate adenine (PubMed:3886014). From Esch
  11125..11460   +  CDS            gpt (fragment): XGPT_ECOLI - Also known as gpp, gxu. Experimental evidence at protein level: Swiss-Prot protein existence level 1. Purine salvage pathway enzyme that catalyzes the transfer of the ribosyl-5-phosphate group from 5-phospho-alpha-D-ribose 1- diphosphate (PRPP) to the N9 position of the 6-oxopurines guanine and xanthine to form the corresponding ribonucleotides GMP (guanosine 5'- monophosphate) and XMP (xanthosine 5'-monophosphate), with the release of PPi. To a lesser extent, also acts on hypoxanthine (PubMed:9100006, PubMed:3886014). Does not ribophosphorylate adenine (PubMed:3886014). From Esch
  11555..11860   +  CDS            frsA (fragment): FRSA_ECOLI - Also known as yafA. Experimental evidence at protein level: Swiss-Prot protein existence level 1. Catalyzes the hydrolysis of esters (PubMed:15808744). Displays esterase activity toward pNP-butyrate (PubMed:15808744). May stimulate mixed-acid fermentation by acting as a fermentation/respiration switch that down-regulates respiration and up- regulates fermentation rates (PubMed:15169777). From Escherichia coli (strain K12).
  11864..11938   +  CDS            small t antigen (fragment): SV40 (simian virus 40) small t antigen
  11940..12005   +  intron         small t intron: SV40 (simian virus 40) small t antigen intron
  12135..12155   +  CDS            SV40 NLS: nuclear localization signal of SV40 (simian virus 40) large T antigen
  12474..12557   +  CDS            large T antigen (fragment): large T antigen from SV40 (simian virus 40)
  12580..12714   +  polyA_signal   SV40 poly(A) signal: SV40 polyadenylation signal
>Addgene plasmid #11643 | pLVCT-tTR-KRAB | depositor full sequence | sequence record 6989 | Author sequence
GTAGTTGGAAGGGCTAATTCACTCCCAAAGAAGACAAGATATCCTTGATCTGTGGATCTACCACACACAA
GGCTACTTCCCTGATTAGCAGAACTACACACCAGGGCCAGGGGTCAGATATCCACTGACCTTTGGATGGT
GCTACAAGCTAGTACCAGTTGAGCCAGATAAGGTAGAAGAGGCCAATAAAGGAGAGAACACCAGCTTGTT
ACACCCTGTGAGCCTGCATGGGATGGATGACCCGGAGAGAGAAGTGTTAGAGTGGAGGTTTGACAGCCGC
CTAGCATTTCATCACGTGGCCCGAGAGCTGCATCCGGAGTACTTCAAGAACTGCTGATATCGAGCTTGCT
ACAAGGGACTTTCCGCTGGGGACTTTCCAGGGAGGCGTGGCCTGGGCGGGACTGGGGAGTGGCGAGCCCT
CAGATCCTGCATATAAGCAGCTGCTTTTTGCCTGTACTGGGTCTCTCTGGTTAGACCAGATCTGAGCCTG
GGAGCTCTCTGGCTAACTAGGGAACCCACTGCTTAAGCCTCAATAAAGCTTGCCTTGAGTGCTTCAAGTA
GTGTGTGCCCGTCTGTTGTGTGACTCTGGTAACTAGAGATCCCTCAGACCCTTTTAGTCAGTGTGGAAAA
TCTCTAGCAGTGGCGCCCGAACAGGGACTTGAAAGCGAAAGGGAAACCAGAGGAGCTCTCTCGACGCAGG
ACTCGGCTTGCTGAAGCGCGCACGGCAAGAGGCGAGGGGCGGCGACTGGTGAGTACGCCAAAAATTTTGA
CTAGCGGAGGCTAGAAGGAGAGAGATGGGTGCGAGAGCGTCAGTATTAAGCGGGGGAGAATTAGATCGCG
ATGGGAAAAAATTCGGTTAAGGCCAGGGGGAAAGAAAAAATATAAATTAAAACATATAGTATGGGCAAGC
AGGGAGCTAGAACGATTCGCAGTTAATCCTGGCCTGTTAGAAACATCAGAAGGCTGTAGACAAATACTGG
GACAGCTACAACCATCCCTTCAGACAGGATCAGAAGAACTTAGATCATTATATAATACAGTAGCAACCCT
CTATTGTGTGCATCAAAGGATAGAGATAAAAGACACCAAGGAAGCTTTAGACAAGATAGAGGAAGAGCAA
AACAAAAGTAAGACCACCGCACAGCAAGCGGCCGCTGATCTTCAGACCTGGAGGAGGAGATATGAGGGAC
AATTGGAGAAGTGAATTATATAAATATAAAGTAGTAAAAATTGAACCATTAGGAGTAGCACCCACCAAGG
CAAAGAGAAGAGTGGTGCAGAGAGAAAAAAGAGCAGTGGGAATAGGAGCTTTGTTCCTTGGGTTCTTGGG
AGCAGCAGGAAGCACTATGGGCGCAGCGTCAATGACGCTGACGGTACAGGCCAGACAATTATTGTCTGGT
ATAGTGCAGCAGCAGAACAATTTGCTGAGGGCTATTGAGGCGCAACAGCATCTGTTGCAACTCACAGTCT
GGGGCATCAAGCAGCTCCAGGCAAGAATCCTGGCTGTGGAAAGATACCTAAAGGATCAACAGCTCCTGGG
GATTTGGGGTTGCTCTGGAAAACTCATTTGCACCACTGCTGTGCCTTGGAATGCTAGTTGGAGTAATAAA
TCTCTGGAACAGATTTGGAATCACACGACCTGGATGGAGTGGGACAGAGAAATTAACAATTACACAAGCT
TAATACACTCCTTAATTGAAGAATCGCAAAACCAGCAAGAAAAGAATGAACAAGAATTATTGGAATTAGA
TAAATGGGCAAGTTTGTGGAATTGGTTTAACATAACAAATTGGCTGTGGTATATAAAATTATTCATAATG
ATAGTAGGAGGCTTGGTAGGTTTAAGAATAGTTTTTGCTGTACTTTCTATAGTGAATAGAGTTAGGCAGG
GATATTCACCATTATCGTTTCAGACCCACCTCCCAACCCCGAGGGGACCCGACAGGCCCGAAGGAATAGA
AGAAGAAGGTGGAGAGAGAGACAGAGACAGATCCATTCGATTAGTGAACGGATCTCGACGGTATCGATCA
CGAGACTAGCCTCGACCATCGATGTCGATCGACATTGATTATTGACTAGTTATTAATAGTAATCAATTAC
GGGGTCATTAGTTCATAGCCCATATATGGAGTTCCGCGTTACATAACTTACGGTAAATGGCCCGCCTGGC
TGACCGCCCAACGACCCCCGCCCATTGACGTCAATAATGACGTATGTTCCCATAGTAACGCCAATAGGGA
CTTTCCATTGACGTCAATGGGTGGAGTATTTACGGTAAACTGCCCACTTGGCAGTACATCAAGTGTATCA
TATGCCAAGTACGCCCCCTATTGACGTCAATGACGGTAAATGGCCCGCCTGGCATTATGCCCAGTACATG
ACCTTATGGGACTTTCCTACTTGGCAGTACATCTACGTATTAGTCATCGCTATTACCATGGTCGAGGTGA
GCCCCACGTTCTGCTTCACTCTCCCCATCTCCCCCCCCTCCCCACCCCCAATTTTGTATTTATTTATTTT
TTAATTATTTTGTGCAGCGATGGGGGCGGGGGGGGGGGGGGCGCGCGCCAGGCGGGGCGGGGCGGGGCGA
GGGGCGGGGCGGGGCGAGGCGGAGAGGTGCGGCGGCAGCCAATCAGAGCGGCGCGCTCCGAAAGTTTCCT
TTTATGGCGAGGCGGCGGCGGCGGCGGCCCTATAAAAAGCGAAGCGCGCGGCGGGCGGGAGTCGCTGCGT
TGCCTTCGCCCCGTGCCCCGCTCCGCGCCGCCTCGCGCCGCCCGCCCCGGCTCTGACTGACCGCGTTACT
CCCACAGGTGAGCGGGCGGGACGGCCCTTCTCCTCCGGGCTGTAATTAGCGCTTGGTTTAATGACGGCTC
GTTTCTTTTCTGTGGCTGCGTGAAAGCCTTAAAGGGCTCCGGGAGGGCCCTTTGTGCGGGGGGGAGCGGC
TCGGGGGGTGCGTGCGTGTGTGTGTGCGTGGGGAGCGCCGCGTGCGGCCCGCGCTGCCCGGCGGCTGTGA
GCGCTGCGGGCGCGGCGCGGGGCTTTGTGCGCTCCGCGTGTGCGCGAGGGGAGCGCGGCCGGGGGCGGTG
CCCCGCGGTGCGGGGGGGCTGCGAGGGGAACAAAGGCTGCGTGCGGGGTGTGTGCGTGGGGGGGTGAGCA
GGGGGTGTGGGCGCGGCGGTCGGGCTGTAACCCCCCCCTGCACCCCCCTCCCCGAGTTGCTGAGCACGGC
CCGGCTTCGGGTGCGGGGCTCCGTGCGGGGCGTGGCGCGGGGCTCGCCGTGCCGGGCGGGGGGTGGCGGC
AGGTGGGGGTGCCGGGCGGGGCGGGGCCGCCTCGGGCCGGGGAGGGCTCGGGGGAGGGGCGCGGCGGCCC
CGGAGCGCCGGCGGCTGTCGAGGCGCGGCGAGCCGCAGCCATTGCCTTTTATGGTAATCGTGCGAGAGGG
CGCAGGGACTTCCTTTGTCCCAAATCTGGCGGAGCCGAAATCTGGGAGGCGCCGCCGCACCCCCTCTAGC
GGGCGCGGGGCGAAGCGGTGCGGCGCCGGCAGGAAGGAAATGGGCGGGGAGGGCCTTCGTGCGTCGCCGC
GCCGCCGTCCCCTTCTCCCTCTCCAGCCTCGGGGCTGTCCGCGGGGGGACGGCTGCCTTCGGGGGGGACG
GGGCAGGGCGGGGTTCGGCTTCTGGCGTGTGACCGGCGGCTCTAGAGCCTCTGCTAACCATGTTCATGCC
TTCTTCTTTTTCCTACAGCTCCTGGGCAACGTGCTGGTTATTGTGCTGTCTCATCATTTTGGCAAAGAAT
TAAATTTAATTAATCTCGACGGTATCGGTTAACTTTTAAAAGAAAAGGGGGGATTGGGGGGTACAGTGCA
GGGGAAAGAATAGTAGACATAATAGCAACAGACATACAAATTTAAAGAATTACAAAAACAAATTACAAAA
ATTCAAAATTTTATCGATCACGAGACTAGCCTCGAGGTTTAAACTACGGGATCCAGGCCTAAGCTTACGC
GTCCTAGCGCTACCGGTCGCCACCATGGTGAGCAAGGGCGAGGAGCTGTTCACCGGGGTGGTGCCCATCC
TGGTCGAGCTGGACGGCGACGTAAACGGCCACAAGTTCAGCGTGTCCGGCGAGGGCGAGGGCGATGCCAC
CTACGGCAAGCTGACCCTGAAGTTCATCTGCACCACCGGCAAGCTGCCCGTGCCCTGGCCCACCCTCGTG
ACCACCCTGACCTACGGCGTGCAGTGCTTCAGCCGCTACCCCGACCACATGAAGCAGCACGACTTCTTCA
AGTCCGCCATGCCCGAAGGCTACGTCCAGGAGCGCACCATCTTCTTCAAGGACGACGGCAACTACAAGAC
CCGCGCCGAGGTGAAGTTCGAGGGCGACACCCTGGTGAACCGCATCGAGCTGAAGGGCATCGACTTCAAG
GAGGACGGCAACATCCTGGGGCACAAGCTGGAGTACAACTACAACAGCCACAACGTCTATATCATGGCCG
ACAAGCAGAAGAACGGCATCAAGGTGAACTTCAAGATCCGCCACAACATCGAGGACGGCAGCGTGCAGCT
CGCCGACCACTACCAGCAGAACACCCCCATCGGCGACGGCCCCGTGCTGCTGCCCGACAACCACTACCTG
AGCACCCAGTCCGCCCTGAGCAAAGACCCCAACGAGAAGCGCGATCACATGGTCCTGCTGGAGTTCGTGA
CCGCCGCCGGGATCACTCTCGGCATGGACGAGCTGTACAAGTCCGGACTCAGATCTCGACTAGCTAGTAG
CTAGCTAGCTAGTCGAGCTCAAGCTTCGAATTCCCGGGCTGCAGGAATTCCGCCCCCCCCCCCCTAACGT
TACTGGCCGAAGCCGCTTGGAATAAGGCCGGTGTGCGTTTGTCTATATGTTATTTTCCACCATATTGCCG
TCTTTTGGCAATGTGAGGGCCCGGAAACCTGGCCCTGTCTTCTTGACGAGCATTCCTAGGGGTCTTTCCC
CTCTCGCCAAAGGAATGCAAGGTCTGTTGAATGTCGTGAAGGAAGCAGTTCCTCTGGAAGCTTCTTGAAG
ACAAACAACGTCTGTAGCGACCCTTTGCAGGCAGCGGAACCCCCCACCTGGCGACAGGTGCCTCTGCGGC
CAAAAGCCACGTGTATAAGATACACCTGCAAAGGCGGCACAACCCCAGTGCCACGTTGTGAGTTGGATAG
TTGTGGAAAGAGTCAAATGGCTCTCCTCAAGCGTATTCAACAAGGGGCTGAAGGATGCCCAGAAGGTACC
CCATTGTATGGGATCTGATCTGGGGCCTCGGTGCACATGCTTTACATGTGTTTAGTCGAGGTTAAAAAAC
GTCTAGGCCCCCCGAACCACGGGGACGTGGTTTTCCTTTGAAAAACACGATGATAATACCATGGCTAGAT
TAGATAAAAGTAAAGTGATTAACAGCGCATTAGAGCTGCTTAATGAGGTCGGAATCGAAGGTTTAACAAC
CCGTAAACTCGCCCAGAAGCTAGGTGTAGAGCAGCCTACATTGTATTGGCATGTAAAAAATAAGCGGGCT
TTGCTCGACGCCTTAGCCATTGAGATGTTAGATAGGCACCATACTCACTTTTGCCCTTTAGAAGGGGAAA
GCTGGCAAGATTTTTTACGTAATAACGCTAAAAGTTTTAGATGTGCTTTACTAAGTCATCGCGATGGAGC
AAAAGTACATTTAGGTACACGGCCTACAGAAAAACAGTATGAAACTCTCGAAAATCAATTAGCCTTTTTA
TGCCAACAAGGTTTTTCACTAGAGAATGCATTATATGCACTCAGCGCTGTGGGGCATTTTACTTTAGGTT
GCGTATTGGAAGATCAAGAGCATCAAGTCGCTAAAGAAGAAAGGGAAACACCTACTACTGATAGTATGCC
GCCATTATTACGACAAGCTATCGAATTATTTGATCACCAAGGTGCAGAGCCAGCCTTCTTATTCGGCCTT
GAATTGATCATATGCGGATTAGAAAAACAACTTAAATGTGAAAGTGGGTCGCCAAAAAAGAAGAGAAAGG
TCGACGGCGGTGGTGCTTTGTCTCCTCAGCACTCTGCTGTCACTCAAGGAAGTATCATCAAGAACAAGGA
GGGCATGGATGCTAAGTCACTAACTGCCTGGTCCCGGACACTGGTGACCTTCAAGGATGTATTTGTGGAC
TTCACCAGGGAGGAGTGGAAGCTGCTGGACACTGCTCAGCAGATCGTGTACAGAAATGTGATGCTGGAGA
ACTATAAGAACCTGGTTTCCTTGGGTTATCAGCTTACTAAGCCAGATGTGATCCTCCGGTTGGAGAAGGG
AGAAGAGCCCTGGCTGGTGGAGAGAGAAATTCACCAAGAGACCCATCCTGATTCAGAGACTGCATTTGAA
ATCAAATCATCAGTTTAAGGATCTCGACTAGCTAGTAGCTAGCTAGCTAGTCGAGCTCAACTTCGAATTC
GATGGGACTAGTCATATGATAATCAACCTCTGGATTACAAAATTTGTGAAAGATTGACTGGTATTCTTAA
CTATGTTGCTCCTTTTACGCTATGTGGATACGCTGCTTTAATGCCTTTGTATCATGCTATTGCTTCCCGT
ATGGCTTTCATTTTCTCCTCCTTGTATAAATCCTGGTTGCTGTCTCTTTATGAGGAGTTGTGGCCCGTTG
TCAGGCAACGTGGCGTGGTGTGCACTGTGTTTGCTGACGCAACCCCCACTGGTTGGGGCATTGCCACCAC
CTGTCAGCTCCTTTCCGGGACTTTCGCTTTCCCCCTCCCTATTGCCACGGCGGAACTCATCGCCGCCTGC
CTTGCCCGCTGCTGGACAGGGGCTCGGCTGTTGGGCACTGACAATTCCGTGGTGTTGTCGGGGAAGCTGA
CGTCCTTTCCATGGCTGCTCGCCTGTGTTGCCACCTGGATTCTGCGCGGGACGTCCTTCTGCTACGTCCC
TTCGGCCCTCAATCCAGCGGACCTTCCTTCCCGCGGCCTGCTGCCGGCTCTGCGGCCTCTTCCGCGTCTT
CGCCTTCGCCCTCAGACGAGTCGGATCTCCCTTTGGGCCGCCTCCCCGCATCGGTACGTATGGCCAGGTA
CCTTTAAGACCAATGACTTACAAGGCAGCTGTAGATCTTAGCCACTTTTTAAAAGAAAAGGGGGGACTGG
AAGGGCTAATTCACTCCCAACGAAGACAAGATCTCGAGTTTACCACTCCCTATCAGTGATAGAGAAAAGT
GAAAGTCGAGTTTACCACTCCCTATCAGTGATAGAGAAAAGTGAAAGTCGAGTTTACCACTCCCTATCAG
TGATAGAGAAAAGTGAAAGTCGAGTTTACCACTCCCTATCAGTGATAGAGAAAAGTGAAAGTCGAGTTTA
CCACTCCCTATCAGTGATAGAGAAAAGTGAAAGTCGAGTTTACCACTCCCTATCAGTGATAGAGAAAAGT
GAAAGTCGAGTTTACCACTCCCTATCAGTGATAGAGAAAAGTGAAAGTCGGATCGATCTGCTTTTTGCTT
GTACTGGGTCTCTCTGGTTAGACCAGATCTGAGCCTGGGAGCTCTCTGGCTAACTAGGGAACCCACTGCT
TAAGCCTCAATAAAGCTTGCCTTGAGTGCTTCAAGTAGTGTGTGCCCGTCTGTTGTGTGACTCTGGTAAC
TAGAGATCCCTCAGACCCTTTTAGTCAGTGTGGAAAATCTCTAGCAGCATCTAGAATTAATTCCGTGTAT
TCTATAGTGTCACCTAAATCGTATGTGTATGATACATAAGGTTATGTATTAATTGTAGCCGCGTTCTAAC
GACAATATGTACAAGCCTAATTGTGTAGCATCTGGCTTACTGAAGCAGACCCTATCATCTCTCTCGTAAA
CTGCCGTCAGAGTCGGTTTGGTTGGACGAACCTTCTGAGTTTCTGGTAACGCCGTCCCGCACCCGGAAAT
GGTCAGCGAACCAATCAGCAGGGTCATCGCTAGCCAGATCCTCTACGCCGGACGCATCGTGGCCGGCATC
ACCGGCGCCACAGGTGCGGTTGCTGGCGCCTATATCGCCGACATCACCGATGGGGAAGATCGGGCTCGCC
ACTTCGGGCTCATGAGCGCTTGTTTCGGCGTGGGTATGGTGGCAGGCCCCGTGGCCGGGGGACTGTTGGG
CGCCATCTCCTTGCATGCACCATTCCTTGCGGCGGCGGTGCTCAACGGCCTCAACCTACTACTGGGCTGC
TTCCTAATGCAGGAGTCGCATAAGGGAGAGCGTCGAATGGTGCACTCTCAGTACAATCTGCTCTGATGCC
GCATAGTTAAGCCAGCCCCGACACCCGCCAACACCCGCTGACGCGCCCTGACGGGCTTGTCTGCTCCCGG
CATCCGCTTACAGACAAGCTGTGACCGTCTCCGGGAGCTGCATGTGTCAGAGGTTTTCACCGTCATCACC
GAAACGCGCGAGACGAAAGGGCCTCGTGATACGCCTATTTTTATAGGTTAATGTCATGATAATAATGGTT
TCTTAGACGTCAGGTGGCACTTTTCGGGGAAATGTGCGCGGAACCCCTATTTGTTTATTTTTCTAAATAC
ATTCAAATATGTATCCGCTCATGAGACAATAACCCTGATAAATGCTTCAATAATATTGAAAAAGGAAGAG
TATGAGTATTCAACATTTCCGTGTCGCCCTTATTCCCTTTTTTGCGGCATTTTGCCTTCCTGTTTTTGCT
CACCCAGAAACGCTGGTGAAAGTAAAAGATGCTGAAGATCAGTTGGGTGCACGAGTGGGTTACATCGAAC
TGGATCTCAACAGCGGTAAGATCCTTGAGAGTTTTCGCCCCGAAGAACGTTTTCCAATGATGAGCACTTT
TAAAGTTCTGCTATGTGGCGCGGTATTATCCCGTATTGACGCCGGGCAAGAGCAACTCGGTCGCCGCATA
CACTATTCTCAGAATGACTTGGTTGAGTACTCACCAGTCACAGAAAAGCATCTTACGGATGGCATGACAG
TAAGAGAATTATGCAGTGCTGCCATAACCATGAGTGATAACACTGCGGCCAACTTACTTCTGACAACGAT
CGGAGGACCGAAGGAGCTAACCGCTTTTTTGCACAACATGGGGGATCATGTAACTCGCCTTGATCGTTGG
GAACCGGAGCTGAATGAAGCCATACCAAACGACGAGCGTGACACCACGATGCCTGTAGCAATGGCAACAA
CGTTGCGCAAACTATTAACTGGCGAACTACTTACTCTAGCTTCCCGGCAACAATTAATAGACTGGATGGA
GGCGGATAAAGTTGCAGGACCACTTCTGCGCTCGGCCCTTCCGGCTGGCTGGTTTATTGCTGATAAATCT
GGAGCCGGTGAGCGTGGGTCTCGCGGTATCATTGCAGCACTGGGGCCAGATGGTAAGCCCTCCCGTATCG
TAGTTATCTACACGACGGGGAGTCAGGCAACTATGGATGAACGAAATAGACAGATCGCTGAGATAGGTGC
CTCACTGATTAAGCATTGGTAACTGTCAGACCAAGTTTACTCATATATACTTTAGATTGATTTAAAACTT
CATTTTTAATTTAAAAGGATCTAGGTGAAGATCCTTTTTGATAATCTCATGACCAAAATCCCTTAACGTG
AGTTTTCGTTCCACTGAGCGTCAGACCCCGTAGAAAAGATCAAAGGATCTTCTTGAGATCCTTTTTTTCT
GCGCGTAATCTGCTGCTTGCAAACAAAAAAACCACCGCTACCAGCGGTGGTTTGTTTGCCGGATCAAGAG
CTACCAACTCTTTTTCCGAAGGTAACTGGCTTCAGCAGAGCGCAGATACCAAATACTGTCCTTCTAGTGT
AGCCGTAGTTAGGCCACCACTTCAAGAACTCTGTAGCACCGCCTACATACCTCGCTCTGCTAATCCTGTT
ACCAGTGGCTGCTGCCAGTGGCGATAAGTCGTGTCTTACCGGGTTGGACTCAAGACGATAGTTACCGGAT
AAGGCGCAGCGGTCGGGCTGAACGGGGGGTTCGTGCACACAGCCCAGCTTGGAGCGAACGACCTACACCG
AACTGAGATACCTACAGCGTGAGCATTGAGAAAGCGCCACGCTTCCCGAAGGGAGAAAGGCGGACAGGTA
TCCGGTAAGCGGCAGGGTCGGAACAGGAGAGCGCACGAGGGAGCTTCCAGGGGGAAACGCCTGGTATCTT
TATAGTCCTGTCGGGTTTCGCCACCTCTGACTTGAGCGTCGATTTTTGTGATGCTCGTCAGGGGGGCGGA
GCCTATGGAAAAACGCCAGCAACGCGGCCTTTTTACGGTTCCTGGCCTTTTGCTGGCCTTTTGCTCACAT
GTTCTTTCCTGCGTTATCCCCTGATTCTGTGGATAACCGTATTACCGCCTTTGAGTGAGCTGATACCGCT
CGCCGCAGCCGAACGACCGAGCGCAGCGAGTCAGTGAGCGAGGAAGCGGAAGAGCGCCCAATACGCAAAC
CGCCTCTCCCCGCGCGTTGGCCGATTCATTAATGCAGCTGTGGAATGTGTGTCAGTTAGGGTGTGGAAAG
TCCCCAGGCTCCCCAGCAGGCAGAAGTATGCAAAGCATGCATCTCAATTAGTCAGCAACCAGGTGTGGAA
AGTCCCCAGGCTCCCCAGCAGGCAGAAGTATGCAAAGCATGCATCTCAATTAGTCAGCAACCATAGTCCC
GCCCCTAACTCCGCCCATCCCGCCCCTAACTCCGCCCAGTTCCGCCCATTCTCCGCCCCATGGCTGACTA
ATTTTTTTTATTTATGCAGAGGCCGAGGCCGCCTCGGCCTCTGAGCTATTCCAGAAGTAGTGAGGAGGCT
TTTTTGGAGGCCTAGGCTTTTGCAAAAAGCTTGGACACAAGACAGGCTTGCGAGATATGTTTGAGAATAC
CACTTTATCCCGCGTCAGGGAGAGGCAGTGCGTAAAAAGACGCGGACTCATGTGAAATACTGGTTTTTAG
TGCGCCAGATCTCTATAATCTCGCGCAACCTATTTTCCCCTCGAACACTTTTTAAGCCGTAGATAAACAG
GCTGGGACACTTCACATGAGCGAAAAATACATCGTCACCTGGGACATGTTGCAGATCCATGCACGTAAAC
TCGCAAGCCGACTGATGCCTTCTGAACAATGGAAAGGCATTATTGCCGTAAGCCGTGGCGGTCTGTACCG
GGTGCGTTACTGGCGCGTGAACTGGGTATTCGTCATGTCGATACCGTTTGTATTTCCAGCTACGATCACG
ACAACCAGCGCGAGCTTAAAGTGCTGAAACGCGCAGAAGGCGATGGCGAAGGCTTCATCGTTATTGATGA
CCTGGTGGATACCGGTGGTACTGCGGTTGCGATTCGTGAAATGTATCCAAAAGCGCACTTTGTCACCATC
TTCGCAAAACCGGCTGGTCGTCCGCTGGTTGATGACTATGTTGTTGATATCCCGCAAGATACCTGGATTG
AACAGCCGTGGGATATGGGCGTCGTATTCGTCCCGCCAATCTCCGGTCGCTAATCTTTTCAACGCCTGGC
ACTGCCGGGCGTTGTTCTTTTTAACTTCAGGCGGGTTACAATAGTTTCCAGTAAGTATTCTGGAGGCTGC
ATCCATGACACAGGCAAACCTGAGCGAAACCCTGTTCAAACCCCGCTTTAAACATCCTGAAACCTCGACG
CTAGTCCGCCGCTTTAATCACGGCGCACAACCGCCTGTGCAGTCGGCCCTTGATGGTAAAACCATCCCTC
ACTGGTATCGCATGATTAACCGTCTGATGTGGATCTGGCGCGGCATTGACCCACGCGAAATCCTCGACGT
CCAGGCACGTATTGTGATGAGCGATGCCGAACGTACCGACGATGATTTATACGATACGGTGATTGGCTAC
CGTGGCGGCAACTGGATTTATGAGTGGGCCCCGGATCTTTGTGAAGGAACCTTACTTCTGTGGTGTGACA
TAATTGGACAAACTACCTACAGAGATTTAAAGCTCTAAGGTAAATATAAAATTTTTAAGTGTATAATGTG
TTAAACTACTGATTCTAATTGTTTGTGTATTTTAGATTCCAACCTATGGAACTGATGAATGGGAGCAGTG
GTGGAATGCCTTTAATGAGGAAAACCTGTTTTGCTCAGAAGAAATGCCATCTAGTGATGATGAGGCTACT
GCTGACTCTCAACATTCTACTCCTCCAAAAAAGAAGAGAAAGGTAGAAGACCCCAAGGACTTTCCTTCAG
AATTGCTAAGTTTTTTGAGTCATGCTGTGTTTAGTAATAGAACTCTTGCTTGCTTTGCTATTTACACCAC
AAAGGAAAAAGCTGCACTGCTATACAAGAAAATTATGGAAAAATATTCTGTAACCTTTATAAGTAGGCAT
AACAGTTATAATCATAACATACTGTTTTTTCTTACTCCACACAGGCATAGAGTGTCTGCTATTAATAACT
ATGCTCAAAAATTGTGTACCTTTAGCTTTTTAATTTGTAAAGGGGTTAATAAGGAATATTTGATGTATAG
TGCCTTGACTAGAGATCATAATCAGCCATACCACATTTGTAGAGGTTTTACTTGCTTTAAAAAACCTCCC
ACACCTCCCCCTGAACCTGAAACATAAAATGAATGCAATTGTTGTTGTTAACTTGTTTATTGCAGCTTAT
AATGGTTACAAATAAAGCAATAGCATCACAAATTTCACAAATAAAGCATTTTTTTCACTGCATTCTAGTT
GTGGTTTGTCCAAACTCATCAATGTATCTTATCATGTCTGGATCAACTGGATAACTCAAGCTAACCAAAA
TCATCCCAAACTTCCCACCCCATACCCTATTACCACTGCCAATTACCTAGTGGTTTCATTTACTCTAAAC
CTGTGATTCCTCTGAATTATTTTCATTTTAAAGAAATTGTATTTGTTAAATATGTACTACAAACTTA
