Features (pLannotate 1.2.2; 41 found; start..end, strand, type, name):
      5..334     +  CDS            nef (fragment): NEF_HV1BR - Experimental evidence at protein level: Swiss-Prot protein existence level 1. Extracellular Nef protein targets CD4(+) T-lymphocytes for apoptosis by interacting with CXCR4 surface receptors (PubMed:14990729). From Human immunodeficiency virus type 1 group M subtype B (isolate BRU/LAI) (HIV-1).
    382..639     +  LTR            5' LTR (truncated): truncated 5' long terminal repeat (LTR) from HIV-1
    686..811     +  misc_feature   HIV-1 Ψ: packaging signal of human immunodeficiency virus type 1
    795..1158    +  CDS            HIV-1 gag (fragment): gag protein from human immunodeficiency virus 1; gag
   1304..1537    +  misc_feature   RRE: The Rev response element (RRE) of HIV-1 allows for Rev-dependent mRNA export from the nucleus to the cytoplasm.
   1914..2014    +  CDS            Rev (fragment): human immunodeficiency virus 1 (HIV-1) Rev protein; rev; enhances nuclear export of unspliced and incompletely spliced viral mRNAs
   2061..2440    +  enhancer       CMV enhancer: human cytomegalovirus immediate early enhancer
   2442..2719    +  promoter       chicken β-actin promoter: No description available
   2720..3736    +  intron         chimeric intron: chimera between introns from chicken β-actin and rabbit β-globin
   3822..3939    +  misc_feature   cPPT/CTS: central polypurine tract and central termination sequence of HIV-1
   4022..4738    +  CDS            EGFP: EGFP is a basic (constitutively fluorescent) green fluorescent protein published in 1996, derived from Aequorea victoria. It is reported to be a rapidly-maturing weak dimer with moderate acid sensitivity.
   4739..4756    +  misc_feature   MCS (fragment): multiple cloning site
   4780..4800    +  misc_feature   MCS (fragment): multiple cloning site
   4800..4817    +  misc_feature   MCS (fragment): pBluescript multiple cloning site
   4834..5385    +  misc_feature   IRES: internal ribosome entry site (IRES) of the encephalomyocarditis virus (EMCV)
   5392..6007    +  CDS            TetR (fragment): tetracycline repressor TetR; tetR from transposon Tn10; TetR binds to the tetracycline operator tetO to inhibit transcription. This inhibition can be relieved by adding tetracycline or doxycycline.
   6009..6028    +  CDS            SV40 NLS (fragment): nuclear localization signal of SV40 (simian virus 40) large T antigen
   6132..6326    +  CDS            KRAB: Krüppel-associated box (KRAB) transcriptional repression domain from the human zinc finger protein ZNF10 (Margolin et al., 1994)
   6428..6448    +  misc_feature   MCS (fragment): multiple cloning site
   6469..7057    +  misc_feature   WPRE: woodchuck hepatitis virus posttranscriptional regulatory element
   7125..7144    +  misc_feature   cPPT/CTS (fragment): central polypurine tract and central termination sequence of HIV-1
   7146..7182    +  LTR            3' LTR (ΔU3) (fragment): self-inactivating 3' long terminal repeat (LTR) from HIV-1
   7195..7465    +  protein_bind   tetracycline response element: contains seven copies of the tetracycline operator tetO tetracycline repressor TetR
   7504..7684    +  LTR            5' LTR (truncated): truncated 5' long terminal repeat (LTR) from HIV-1
   7709..7727    -  promoter       SP6 promoter: promoter for bacteriophage SP6 RNA polymerase
   7955..8234    +  CDS            TcR (fragment): tetracycline efflux protein; tet; confers resistance to tetracycline
   8235..8283    -  misc_feature   bom (fragment): basis of mobility region from pBR322
   8385..8420    -  CDS            rop (fragment): Rop protein, which maintains plasmids at low copy number; rop
   8515..8619    +  promoter       AmpR promoter: bla
   8620..9480    +  CDS            AmpR: β-lactamase; bla; confers resistance to ampicillin, carbenicillin, and related antibiotics
   9651..10239   +  rep_origin     ori: high-copy-number ColE1/pMB1/pBR322/pUC origin of replication
  10422..10478   +  CDS            lacI (fragment): lac repressor; lacI; The lac repressor binds to the lac operator to inhibit transcription in E. coli. This inhibition can be relieved by adding lactose or isopropyl-β-D-thiogalactopyranoside (IPTG).
  10485..10814   +  promoter       SV40 promoter: SV40 enhancer and early promoter
  11014..11133   +  CDS            gpt (fragment): XGPT_ECOLI - Also known as gpp, gxu. Experimental evidence at protein level: Swiss-Prot protein existence level 1. Purine salvage pathway enzyme that catalyzes the transfer of the ribosyl-5-phosphate group from 5-phospho-alpha-D-ribose 1- diphosphate (PRPP) to the N9 position of the 6-oxopurines guanine and xanthine to form the corresponding ribonucleotides GMP (guanosine 5'- monophosphate) and XMP (xanthosine 5'-monophosphate), with the release of PPi. To a lesser extent, also acts on hypoxanthine (PubMed:9100006, PubMed:3886014). Does not ribophosphorylate adenine (PubMed:3886014). From Esch
  11133..11468   +  CDS            gpt (fragment): XGPT_ECOLI - Also known as gpp, gxu. Experimental evidence at protein level: Swiss-Prot protein existence level 1. Purine salvage pathway enzyme that catalyzes the transfer of the ribosyl-5-phosphate group from 5-phospho-alpha-D-ribose 1- diphosphate (PRPP) to the N9 position of the 6-oxopurines guanine and xanthine to form the corresponding ribonucleotides GMP (guanosine 5'- monophosphate) and XMP (xanthosine 5'-monophosphate), with the release of PPi. To a lesser extent, also acts on hypoxanthine (PubMed:9100006, PubMed:3886014). Does not ribophosphorylate adenine (PubMed:3886014). From Esch
  11563..11868   +  CDS            frsA (fragment): FRSA_ECOLI - Also known as yafA. Experimental evidence at protein level: Swiss-Prot protein existence level 1. Catalyzes the hydrolysis of esters (PubMed:15808744). Displays esterase activity toward pNP-butyrate (PubMed:15808744). May stimulate mixed-acid fermentation by acting as a fermentation/respiration switch that down-regulates respiration and up- regulates fermentation rates (PubMed:15169777). From Escherichia coli (strain K12).
  11872..11946   +  CDS            small t antigen (fragment): SV40 (simian virus 40) small t antigen
  11948..12013   +  intron         small t intron: SV40 (simian virus 40) small t antigen intron
  12143..12163   +  CDS            SV40 NLS: nuclear localization signal of SV40 (simian virus 40) large T antigen
  12482..12565   +  CDS            large T antigen (fragment): large T antigen from SV40 (simian virus 40)
  12588..12722   +  polyA_signal   SV40 poly(A) signal: SV40 polyadenylation signal
>Addgene plasmid #11643 | pLVCT-tTR-KRAB | addgene full sequence | sequence record 275694 | Addgene Partial NGS Result
GTAGTTGGAAGGGCTAATTCACTCCCAAAGAAGACAAGATATCCTTGATCTGTGGATCTACCACACACAA
GGCTACTTCCCTGATTAGCAGAACTACACACCAGGGCCAGGGGTCAGATATCCACTGACCTTTGGATGGT
GCTACAAGCTAGTACCAGTTGAGCCAGATAAGGTAGAAGAGGCCAATAAAGGAGAGAACACCAGCTTGTT
ACACCCTGTGAGCCTGCATGGGATGGATGACCCGGAGAGAGAAGTGTTAGAGTGGAGGTTTGACAGCCGC
CTAGCATTTCATCACGTGGCCCGAGAGCTGCATCCGGAGTACTTCAAGAACTGCTGATATCGAGCTTGCT
ACAAGGGACTTTCCGCTGGGGACTTTCCAGGGAGGCGTGGCCTGGGCGGGACTGGGGAGTGGCGAGCCCT
CAGATCCTGCATATAAGCAGCTGCTTTTTGCCTGTACTGGGTCTCTCTGGTTAGACCAGATCTGAGCCTG
GGAGCTCTCTGGCTAACTAGGGAACCCACTGCTTAAGCCTCAATAAAGCTTGCCTTGAGTGCTTCAAGTA
GTGTGTGCCCGTCTGTTGTGTGACTCTGGTAACTAGAGATCCCTCAGACCCTTTTAGTCAGTGTGGAAAA
TCTCTAGCAGTGGCGCCCGAACAGGGACTTGAAAGCGAAAGGGAAACCAGAGGAGCTCTCTCGACGCAGG
ACTCGGCTTGCTGAAGCGCGCACGGCAAGAGGCGAGGGGCGGCGACTGGTGAGTACGCCAAAAATTTTGA
CTAGCGGAGGCTAGAAGGAGAGAGATGGGTGCGAGAGCGTCAGTATTAAGCGGGGGAGAATTAGATCGCG
ATGGGAAAAAATTCGGTTAAGGCCAGGGGGAAAGAAAAAATATAAATTAAAACATATAGTATGGGCAAGC
AGGGAGCTAGAACGATTCGCAGTTAATCCTGGCCTGTTAGAAACATCAGAAGGCTGTAGACAAATACTGG
GACAGCTACAACCATCCCTTCAGACAGGATCAGAAGAACTTAGATCATTATATAATACAGTAGCAACCCT
CTATTGTGTGCATCAAAGGATAGAGATAAAAGACACCAAGGAAGCTTTAGACAAGATAGAGGAAGAGCAA
AACAAAAGTAAGACCACCGCACAGCAAGCGGCCGCTGATCTTCAGACCTGGAGGAGGAGATATGAGGGAC
AATTGGAGAAGTGAATTATATAAATATAAAGTAGTAAAAATTGAACCATTAGGAGTAGCACCCACCAAGG
CAAAGAGAAGAGTGGTGCAGAGAGAAAAAAGAGCAGTGGGAATAGGAGCTTTGTTCCTTGGGTTCTTGGG
AGCAGCAGGAAGCACTATGGGCGCAGCGTCAATGACGCTGACGGTACAGGCCAGACAATTATTGTCTGGT
ATAGTGCAGCAGCAGAACAATTTGCTGAGGGCTATTGAGGCGCAACAGCATCTGTTGCAACTCACAGTCT
GGGGCATCAAGCAGCTCCAGGCAAGAATCCTGGCTGTGGAAAGATACCTAAAGGATCAACAGCTCCTGGG
GATTTGGGGTTGCTCTGGAAAACTCATTTGCACCACTGCTGTGCCTTGGAATGCTAGTTGGAGTAATAAA
TCTCTGGAACAGATTTGGAATCACACGACCTGGATGGAGTGGGACAGAGAAATTAACAATTACACAAGCT
TAATACACTCCTTAATTGAAGAATCGCAAAACCAGCAAGAAAAGAATGAACAAGAATTATTGGAATTAGA
TAAATGGGCAAGTTTGTGGAATTGGTTTAACATAACAAATTGGCTGTGGTATATAAAATTATTCATAATG
ATAGTAGGAGGCTTGGTAGGTTTAAGAATAGTTTTTGCTGTACTTTCTATAGTGAATAGAGTTAGGCAGG
GATATTCACCATTATCGTTTCAGACCCACCTCCCAACCCCGAGGGGACCCGACAGGCCCGAAGGAATAGA
AGAAGAAGGTGGAGAGAGAGACAGAGACAGATCCATTCGATTAGTGAACGGATCTCGACGGTATCGATCA
CGAGACTAGCCTCGACCATCGATGTCGATCGACATTGATTATTGACTAGTTATTAATAGTAATCAATTAC
GGGGTCATTAGTTCATAGCCCATATATGGAGTTCCGCGTTACATAACTTACGGTAAATGGCCCGCCTGGC
TGACCGCCCAACGACCCCCGCCCATTGACGTCAATAATGACGTATGTTCCCATAGTAACGCCAATAGGGA
CTTTCCATTGACGTCAATGGGTGGAGTATTTACGGTAAACTGCCCACTTGGCAGTACATCAAGTGTATCA
TATGCCAAGTACGCCCCCTATTGACGTCAATGACGGTAAATGGCCCGCCTGGCATTATGCCCAGTACATG
ACCTTATGGGACTTTCCTACTTGGCAGTACATCTACGTATTAGTCATCGCTATTACCATGGTCGAGGTGA
GCCCCACGTTCTGCTTCACTCTCCCCATCTCCCCCCCCTCCCCACCCCCAATTTTGTATTTATTTATTTT
TTAATTATTTTGTGCAGCGATGGGGGCGGGGGGGGGGGGGGGGCGCGCGCNAGGSGGGGCGGGGCGGGGC
GAGGGGCGGGGCGGGGCGAGGCGGAGAGGTGCGGCGGCAGCCAATCAGAGCGGCGCGCTCCGAAAGTTTC
CTTTTATGGCGAGGCGGCGGCGGCGGCGGCCCTATAAAAAGCGAAGCGCGCGGCGGGCGGGAGTCGCTGC
GCGCTGCCTTCGCCCCGTGCCCCGCTCCGCCGCCGCCTCGCGCCGCCCGCCCCGGCTCTGACTGACCGCG
TTACTCCCACAGGTGAGCGGGCGGGACGGCCCTTCTCCTCCGGGCTGTAATTAGCGCTTGGTTTAATGAC
GGCTTGTTTCTTTTCTGTGGCTGCGTGAAAGCCTTGAGGGGCTCCGGGAGGGCCCTTTGTGCGGGGGGAG
CGGCTCGGGGGGTGCGTGCGTGTGTGTGTGCGTGGGGAGCGCCGCGTGCGGCTCCGCGCTGCCCGGCGGC
TGTGAGCGCTGCGGGCGCGGCGCGGGGCTTTGTGCGCTCCGCAGTGTGCGCGAGGGGAGCGCGGCCGGGG
GCGGTGCCCCGCGGTGCGGGGGGGGCTGCGAGGGGAACAAAGGCTGCGTGCGGGGTGTGTGCGTGGGGGG
GTGAGCAGGGGGTGTGGGCGCGTCGGTCGGGCTGCAACCCCCCCTGCACCCCCCTCCCCGAGTTGCTGAG
CACGGCCCGGCTTCGGGTGCGGGGCTCCGTACGGGGCGTGGCGCGGGGCTCGCCGTGCCGGGCGGGGGGT
GGCGGCAGGTGGGGGTGCCGGGCGGGGCGGGGCCGCCTCGGGCCGGGGAGGGCTCGGGGGAGGGGCGCGG
CGGCCCCCGGAGCGCCGGCGGCTGTCGAGGCGCGGCGAGCCGCAGCCATTGCCTTTTATGGTAATCGTGC
GAGAGGGCGCAGGGACTTCCTTTGTCCCAAATCTGTGCGGAGCCGAAATCTGGGAGGCGCCGCCGCACCC
CCTCTAGCGGGCGCGGGGCGAAGCGGTGCGGCGCCGGCAGGAAGGAAATGGGCGGGGAGGGCCTTCGTGC
GTCGCCGCGCCGCCGTCCCCTTCTCCCTCTCCAGCCTCGGGGCTGTCCGCGGGGGGACGGCTGCCTTCGG
GGGGGACGGGGCAGGGCGGGGTTCGGCTTCTGGCGTGTGACCGGCGGCTCTAGAGCCTCTGCTAACCATG
TTCATGCCTTCTTCTTTTTCCTACAGCTCCTGGGCAACGTGCTGGTTATTGTGCTGTCTCATCATTTTGG
CAAAGAATTAAATTTAATTAATCTCGACGGTATCGGTTAACTTTTAAAAGAAAAGGGGGGATTGGGGGGT
ACAGTGCAGGGGAAAGAATAGTAGACATAATAGCAACAGACATACAAACTAAAGAATTACAAAAACAAAT
TACAAAAATTCAAAATTTTATCGATCACGAGACTAGCCTCGAGGTTTAAACTACGGGATCCAGGCCTAAG
CTTACGCGTCCTAGCGCTACCGGTCGCCACCATGGTGAGCAAGGGCGAGGAGCTGTTCACCGGGGTGGTG
CCCATCCTGGTCGAGCTGGACGGCGACGTAAACGGCCACAAGTTCAGCGTGTCCGGCGAGGGCGAGGGCG
ATGCCACCTACGGCAAGCTGACCCTGAAGTTCATCTGCACCACCGGCAAGCTGCCCGTGCCCTGGCCCAC
CCTCGTGACCACCCTGACCTACGGCGTGCAGTGCTTCAGCCGCTACCCCGACCACATGAAGCAGCACGAC
TTCTTCAAGTCCGCCATGCCCGAAGGCTACGTCCAGGAGCGCACCATCTTCTTCAAGGACGACGGCAACT
ACAAGACCCGCGCCGAGGTGAAGTTCGAGGGCGACACCCTGGTGAACCGCATCGAGCTGAAGGGCATCGA
CTTCAAGGAGGACGGCAACATCCTGGGGCACAAGCTGGAGTACAACTACAACAGCCACAACGTCTATATC
ATGGCCGACAAGCAGAAGAACGGCATCAAGGTGAACTTCAAGATCCGCCACAACATCGAGGACGGCAGCG
TGCAGCTCGCCGACCACTACCAGCAGAACACCCCCATCGGCGACGGCCCCGTGCTGCTGCCCGACAACCA
CTACCTGAGCACCCAGTCCGCCCTGAGCAAAGACCCCAACGAGAAGCGCGATCACATGGTCCTGCTGGAG
TTCGTGACCGCCGCCGGGATCACTCTCGGCATGGACGAGCTGTACAAGTCCGGACTCAGATCTCGACTAG
CTAGTAGCTAGCTAGCTAGTCGAGCTCAAGCTTCGAATTCCCGGGCTGCAGGAATTCCGCCCCCCCCCCC
CTAACGTTACTGGCCGAAGCCGCTTGGAATAAGGCCGGTGTGCGTTTGTCTATATGTTATTTTCCACCAT
ATTGCCGTCTTTTGGCAATGTGAGGGCCCGGAAACCTGGCCCTGTCTTCTTGACGAGCATTCCTAGGGGT
CTTTCCCCTCTCGCCAAAGGAATGCAAGGTCTGTTGAATGTCGTGAAGGAAGCAGTTCCTCTGGAAGCTT
CTTGAAGACAAACAACGTCTGTAGCGACCCTTTGCAGGCAGCGGAACCCCCCACCTGGCGACAGGTGCCT
CTGCGGCCAAAAGCCACGTGTATAAGATACACCTGCAAAGGCGGCACAACCCCAGTGCCACGTTGTGAGT
TGGATAGTTGTGGAAAGAGTCAAATGGCTCTCCTCAAGCGTATTCAACAAGGGGCTGAAGGATGCCCAGA
AGGTACCCCATTGTATGGGATCTGATCTGGGGCCTCGGTGCACATGCTTTACATGTGTTTAGTCGAGGTT
AAAAAACGTCTAGGCCCCCCGAACCACGGGGACGTGGTTTTCCTTTGAAAAACACGATGATAATACCATG
GCTAGATTAGATAAAAGTAAAGTGATTAACAGCGCATTAGAGCTGCTTAATGAGGTCGGAATCGAAGGTT
TAACAACCCGTAAACTCGCCCAGAAGCTAGGTGTAGAGCAGCCTACATTGTATTGGCATGTAAAAAATAA
GCGGGCTTTGCTCGACGCCTTAGCCATTGAGATGTTAGATAGGCACCATACTCACTTTTGCCCTTTAGAA
GGGGAAAGCTGGCAAGATTTTTTACGTAATAACGCTAAAAGTTTTAGATGTGCTTTACTAAGTCATCGCG
ATGGAGCAAAAGTACATTTAGGTACACGGCCTACAGAAAAACAGTATGAAACTCTCGAAAATCAATTAGC
CTTTTTATGCCAACAAGGTTTTTCACTAGAGAATGCATTATATGCACTCAGCGCTGTGGGGCATTTTACT
TTAGGTTGCGTATTGGAAGATCAAGAGCATCAAGTCGCTAAAGAAGAAAGGGAAACACCTACTACTGATA
GTATGCCGCCATTATTACGACAAGCTATCGAATTATTTGATCACCAAGGTGCAGAGCCAGCCTTCTTATT
CGGCCTTGAATTGATCATATGCGGATTAGAAAAACAACTTAAATGTGAAAGTGGGTCGCCAAAAAAGAAG
AGAAAGGTCGACGGCGGTGGTGCTTTGTCTCCTCAGCACTCTGCTGTCACTCAAGGAAGTATCATCAAGA
ACAAGGAGGGCATGGATGCTAAGTCACTAACTGCCTGGTCCCGGACACTGGTGACCTTCAAGGATGTATT
TGTGGACTTCACCAGGGAGGAGTGGAAGCTGCTGGACACTGCTCAGCAGATCGTGTACAGAAATGTGATG
CTGGAGAACTATAAGAACCTGGTTTCCTTGGGTTATCAGCTTACTAAGCCAGATGTGATCCTCCGGTTGG
AGAAGGGAGAAGAGCCCTGGCTGGTGGAGAGAGAAATTCACCAAGAGACCCATCCTGATTCAGAGACTGC
ATTTGAAATCAAATCATCAGTTTAAGGATCTCGACTAGCTAGTAGCTAGCTAGCTAGTCGAGCTCAAGCT
TCGAATTCGATGGGACTAGTCATATGATAATCAACCTCTGGATTACAAAATTTGTGAAAGATTGACTGGT
ATTCTTAACTATGTTGCTCCTTTTACGCTATGTGGATACGCTGCTTTAATGCCTTTGTATCATGCTATTG
CTTCCCGTATGGCTTTCATTTTCTCCTCCTTGTATAAATCCTGGTTGCTGTCTCTTTATGAGGAGTTGTG
GCCCGTTGTCAGGCAACGTGGCGTGGTGTGCACTGTGTTTGCTGACGCAACCCCCACTGGTTGGGGCATT
GCCACCACCTGTCAGCTCCTTTCCGGGACTTTCGCTTTCCCCCTCCCTATTGCCACGGCGGAACTCATCG
CCGCCTGCCTTGCCCGCTGCTGGACAGGGGCTCGGCTGTTGGGCACTGACAATTCCGTGGTGTTGTCGGG
GAAGCTGACGTCCTTTCCATGGCTGCTCGCCTGTGTTGCCACCTGGATTCTGCGCGGGACGTCCTTCTGC
TACGTCCCTTCGGCCCTCAATCCAGCGGACCTTCCTTCCCGCGGCCTGCTGCCGGCTCTGCGGCCTCTTC
CGCGTCTTCGCCTTCGCCCTCAGACGAGTCGGATCTCCCTTTGGGCCGCCTCCCCGCATCGGTACGTATG
GCCAGGTACCTTTAAGACCAATGACTTACAAGGCAGCTGTAGATCTTAGCCACTTTTTAAAAGAAAAGGG
GGGACTGGAAGGGCTAATTCACTCCCAACGAAGACAAGATCTCGAGTTTACCACTCCCTATCAGTGATAG
AGAAAAGTGAAAGTCGAGTTTACCACTCCCTATCAGTGATAGAGAAAAGTGAAAGTCGAGTTTACCACTC
CCTATCAGTGATAGAGAAAAGTGAAAGTCGAGTTTACCACTCCCTATCAGTGATAGAGAAAAGTGAAAGT
CGAGTTTACCACTCCCTATCAGTGATAGAGAAAAGTGAAAGTCGAGTTTACCACTCCCTATCAGTGATAG
AGAAAAGTGAAAGTCGAGTTTACCACTCCCTATCAGTGATAGAGAAAAGTGAAAGTCGGATCGATCTGCT
TTTTGCTTGTACTGGGTCTCTCTGGTTAGACCAGATCTGAGCCTGGGAGCTCTCTGGCTAACTAGGGAAC
CCACTGCTTAAGCCTCAATAAAGCTTGCCTTGAGTGCTTCAAGTAGTGTGTGCCCGTCTGTTGTGTGACT
CTGGTAACTAGAGATCCCTCAGACCCTTTTAGTCAGTGTGGAAAATCTCTAGCAGCATCTAGAATTAATT
CCGTGTATTCTATAGTGTCACCTAAATCGTATGTGTATGATACATAAGGTTATGTATTAATTGTAGCCGC
GTTCTAACGACAATATGTACAAGCCTAATTGTGTAGCATCTGGCTTACTGAAGCAGACCCTATCATCTCT
CTCGTAAACTGCCGTCAGAGTCGGTTTGGTTGGACGAACCTTCTGAGTTTCTGGTAACGCCGTCCCGCAC
CCGGAAATGGTCAGCGAACCAATCAGCAGGGTCATCGCTAGCCAGATCCTCTACGCCGGACGCATCGTGG
CCGGCATCACCGGCGCCACAGGTGCGGTTGCTGGCGCCTATATCGCCGACATCACCGATGGGGAAGATCG
GGCTCGCCACTTCGGGCTCATGAGCGCTTGTTTCGGCGTGGGTATGGTGGCAGGCCCCGTGGCCGGGGGA
CTGTTGGGCGCCATCTCCTTGCATGCACCATTCCTTGCGGCGGCGGTGCTCAACGGCCTCAACCTACTAC
TGGGCTGCTTCCTAATGCAGGAGTCGCATAAGGGAGAGCGTCGAATGGTGCACTCTCAGTACAATCTGCT
CTGATGCCGCATAGTTAAGCCAGCCCCGACACCCGCCAACACCCGCTGACGCGCCCTGACGGGCTTGTCT
GCTCCCGGCATCCGCTTACAGACAAGCTGTGACCGTCTCCGGGAGCTGCATGTGTCAGAGGTTTTCACCG
TCATCACCGAAACGCGCGAGACGAAAGGGCCTCGTGATACGCCTATTTTTATAGGTTAATGTCATGATAA
TAATGGTTTCTTAGACGTCAGGTGGCACTTTTCGGGGAAATGTGCGCGGAACCCCTATTTGTTTATTTTT
CTAAATACATTCAAATATGTATCCGCTCATGAGACAATAACCCTGATAAATGCTTCAATAATATTGAAAA
AGGAAGAGTATGAGTATTCAACATTTCCGTGTCGCCCTTATTCCCTTTTTTGCGGCATTTTGCCTTCCTG
TTTTTGCTCACCCAGAAACGCTGGTGAAAGTAAAAGATGCTGAAGATCAGTTGGGTGCACGAGTGGGTTA
CATCGAACTGGATCTCAACAGCGGTAAGATCCTTGAGAGTTTTCGCCCCGAAGAACGTTTTCCAATGATG
AGCACTTTTAAAGTTCTGCTATGTGGCGCGGTATTATCCCGTATTGACGCCGGGCAAGAGCAACTCGGTC
GCCGCATACACTATTCTCAGAATGACTTGGTTGAGTACTCACCAGTCACAGAAAAGCATCTTACGGATGG
CATGACAGTAAGAGAATTATGCAGTGCTGCCATAACCATGAGTGATAACACTGCGGCCAACTTACTTCTG
ACAACGATCGGAGGACCGAAGGAGCTAACCGCTTTTTTGCACAACATGGGGGATCATGTAACTCGCCTTG
ATCGTTGGGAACCGGAGCTGAATGAAGCCATACCAAACGACGAGCGTGACACCACGATGCCTGTAGCAAT
GGCAACAACGTTGCGCAAACTATTAACTGGCGAACTACTTACTCTAGCTTCCCGGCAACAATTAATAGAC
TGGATGGAGGCGGATAAAGTTGCAGGACCACTTCTGCGCTCGGCCCTTCCGGCTGGCTGGTTTATTGCTG
ATAAATCTGGAGCCGGTGAGCGTGGGTCTCGCGGTATCATTGCAGCACTGGGGCCAGATGGTAAGCCCTC
CCGTATCGTAGTTATCTACACGACGGGGAGTCAGGCAACTATGGATGAACGAAATAGACAGATCGCTGAG
ATAGGTGCCTCACTGATTAAGCATTGGTAACTGTCAGACCAAGTTTACTCATATATACTTTAGATTGATT
TAAAACTTCATTTTTAATTTAAAAGGATCTAGGTGAAGATCCTTTTTGATAATCTCATGACCAAAATCCC
TTAACGTGAGTTTTCGTTCCACTGAGCGTCAGACCCCGTAGAAAAGATCAAAGGATCTTCTTGAGATCCT
TTTTTTCTGCGCGTAATCTGCTGCTTGCAAACAAAAAAACCACCGCTACCAGCGGTGGTTTGTTTGCCGG
ATCAAGAGCTACCAACTCTTTTTCCGAAGGTAACTGGCTTCAGCAGAGCGCAGATACCAAATACTGTTCT
TCTAGTGTAGCCGTAGTTAGGCCACCACTTCAAGAACTCTGTAGCACCGCCTACATACCTCGCTCTGCTA
ATCCTGTTACCAGTGGCTGCTGCCAGTGGCGATAAGTCGTGTCTTACCGGGTTGGACTCAAGACGATAGT
TACCGGATAAGGCGCAGCGGTCGGGCTGAACGGGGGGTTCGTGCACACAGCCCAGCTTGGAGCGAACGAC
CTACACCGAACTGAGATACCTACAGCGTGAGCTATGAGAAAGCGCCACGCTTCCCGAAGGGAGAAAGGCG
GACAGGTATCCGGTAAGCGGCAGGGTCGGAACAGGAGAGCGCACGAGGGAGCTTCCAGGGGGAAACGCCT
GGTATCTTTATAGTCCTGTCGGGTTTCGCCACCTCTGACTTGAGCGTCGATTTTTGTGATGCTCGTCAGG
GGGGCGGAGCCTATGGAAAAACGCCAGCAACGCGGCCTTTTTACGGTTCCTGGCCTTTTGCTGGCCTTTT
GCTCACATGTTCTTTCCTGCGTTATCCCCTGATTCTGTGGATAACCGTATTACCGCCTTTGAGTGAGCTG
ATACCGCTCGCCGCAGCCGAACGACCGAGCGCAGCGAGTCAGTGAGCGAGGAAGCGGAAGAGCGCCCAAT
ACGCAAACCGCCTCTCCCCGCGCGTTGGCCGATTCATTAATGCAGCTGTGGAATGTGTGTCAGTTAGGGT
GTGGAAAGTCCCCAGGCTCCCCAGCAGGCAGAAGTATGCAAAGCATGCATCTCAATTAGTCAGCAACCAG
GTGTGGAAAGTCCCCAGGCTCCCCAGCAGGCAGAAGTATGCAAAGCATGCATCTCAATTAGTCAGCAACC
ATAGTCCCGCCCCTAACTCCGCCCATCCCGCCCCTAACTCCGCCCAGTTCCGCCCATTCTCCGCCCCATG
GCTGACTAATTTTTTTTATTTATGCAGAGGCCGAGGCCGCCTCGGCCTCTGAGCTATTCCAGAAGTAGTG
AGGAGGCTTTTTTGGAGGCCTAGGCTTTTGCAAAAAGCTTGGACACAAGACAGGCTTGCGAGATATGTTT
GAGAATACCACTTTATCCCGCGTCAGGGAGAGGCAGTGCGTAAAAAGACGCGGACTCATGTGAAATACTG
GTTTTTAGTGCGCCAGATCTCTATAATCTCGCGCAACCTATTTTCCCCTCGAACACTTTTTAAGCCGTAG
ATAAACAGGCTGGGACACTTCACATGAGCGAAAAATACATCGTCACCTGGGACATGTTGCAGATCCATGC
ACGTAAACTCGCAAGCCGACTGATGCCTTCTGAACAATGGAAAGGCATTATTGCCGTAAGCCGTGGCGGT
CTGTACCGGGTGCGTTACTGGCGCGTGAACTGGGTATTCGTCATGTCGATACCGTTTGTATTTCCAGCTA
CGATCACGACAACCAGCGCGAGCTTAAAGTGCTGAAACGCGCAGAAGGCGATGGCGAAGGCTTCATCGTT
ATTGATGACCTGGTGGATACCGGTGGTACTGCGGTTGCGATTCGTGAAATGTATCCAAAAGCGCACTTTG
TCACCATCTTCGCAAAACCGGCTGGTCGTCCGCTGGTTGATGACTATGTTGTTGATATCCCGCAAGATAC
CTGGATTGAACAGCCGTGGGATATGGGCGTCGTATTCGTCCCGCCAATCTCCGGTCGCTAATCTTTTCAA
CGCCTGGCACTGCCGGGCGTTGTTCTTTTTAACTTCAGGCGGGTTACAATAGTTTCCAGTAAGTATTCTG
GAGGCTGCATCCATGACACAGGCAAACCTGAGCGAAACCCTGTTCAAACCCCGCTTTAAACATCCTGAAA
CCTCGACGCTAGTCCGCCGCTTTAATCACGGCGCACAACCGCCTGTGCAGTCGGCCCTTGATGGTAAAAC
CATCCCTCACTGGTATCGCATGATTAACCGTCTGATGTGGATCTGGCGCGGCATTGACCCACGCGAAATC
CTCGACGTCCAGGCACGTATTGTGATGAGCGATGCCGAACGTACCGACGATGATTTATACGATACGGTGA
TTGGCTACCGTGGCGGCAACTGGATTTATGAGTGGGCCCCGGATCTTTGTGAAGGAACCTTACTTCTGTG
GTGTGACATAATTGGACAAACTACCTACAGAGATTTAAAGCTCTAAGGTAAATATAAAATTTTTAAGTGT
ATAATGTGTTAAACTACTGATTCTAATTGTTTGTGTATTTTAGATTCCAACCTATGGAACTGATGAATGG
GAGCAGTGGTGGAATGCCTTTAATGAGGAAAACCTGTTTTGCTCAGAAGAAATGCCATCTAGTGATGATG
AGGCTACTGCTGACTCTCAACATTCTACTCCTCCAAAAAAGAAGAGAAAGGTAGAAGACCCCAAGGACTT
TCCTTCAGAATTGCTAAGTTTTTTGAGTCATGCTGTGTTTAGTAATAGAACTCTTGCTTGCTTTGCTATT
TACACCACAAAGGAAAAAGCTGCACTGCTATACAAGAAAATTATGGAAAAATATTCTGTAACCTTTATAA
GTAGGCATAACAGTTATAATCATAACATACTGTTTTTTCTTACTCCACACAGGCATAGAGTGTCTGCTAT
TAATAACTATGCTCAAAAATTGTGTACCTTTAGCTTTTTAATTTGTAAAGGGGTTAATAAGGAATATTTG
ATGTATAGTGCCTTGACTAGAGATCATAATCAGCCATACCACATTTGTAGAGGTTTTACTTGCTTTAAAA
AACCTCCCACACCTCCCCCTGAACCTGAAACATAAAATGAATGCAATTGTTGTTGTTAACTTGTTTATTG
CAGCTTATAATGGTTACAAATAAAGCAATAGCATCACAAATTTCACAAATAAAGCATTTTTTTCACTGCA
TTCTAGTTGTGGTTTGTCCAAACTCATCAATGTATCTTATCATGTCTGGATCAACTGGATAACTCAAGCT
AACCAAAATCATCCCAAACTTCCCACCCCATACCCTATTACCACTGCCAATTACCTGTGGTTTCATTTAC
TCTAAACCTGTGATTCCTCTGAATTATTTTCATTTTAAAGAAATTGTATTTGTTAAATATGTACTACAAA
CTTA
