>Addgene plasmid #11643 | pLVCT-tTR-KRAB | addgene partial sequence | sequence record 18465 | 11643 with EGFP-N
GCTCCTCGCCTTGCTCACCATGGTGGCGACCGGTAGCGCTAGGACGCGTAAGCTTAGGCCTGGATCCCGT
AGTTTAAACCTCGAGGCTAGTCTCGTGATCGATAAAATTTTGAATTTTTGTAATTTGTTTTTGTAATTCT
TTAGTTTGTATGTCTGTTGCTATTATGTCTACTATTCTTTCCCCTGCACTGTACCCCCCAATCCCCCCTT
TTCTTTTAAAAGTTAACCGATACCGTCGAGATTAATTAAATTTAATTCTTTGCCAAAATGATGAGACAGC
ACAATAACCAGCACGTTGCCCAGGAGCTGTAGGAAAAAGAAGAAGGCATGAACATGGTTAGCAGAGGCTC
TAGAGCCGCCGGTCACACGCCAGAAGCCGAACCCCGCCCTGCCCCGTCCCCCCCGAAGGCAGCCGTCCCC
CCGCGGACAGCCCCGAGGCTGGAGAGGGAGAAGGGGACGGCGGCGCGGCGACGCACGAAGGCCCTCCCCG
CCCATTTCCTTCCTGCCGGCGCCGCACCGC
