>Addgene plasmid #11643 | pLVCT-tTR-KRAB | addgene partial sequence | sequence record 37279 | EGFP-N 5'-CGTCGCCGTCCAGCTCGACCAG-3'
CCCGGGGAAGCTCCCGCCCTTGCTCACCATGGTGGCGACCGGTAGCGCTAGGACGCGTAAGCTTAGGCCT
GGATCCCGTAGTTTAAACCTCGAGGCTAGTCTCGTGATCGATAAAATTTTGAATTTTTGTAATTTGTTTT
TGTAATTCTTTAGTTTGTATGTCTGTTGCTATTATGTCTACTATTCTTTCCCCTGCACTGTACCCCCCAA
TCCCCCCTTTTCTTTTAAAAGTTAACCGATACCGTCGAGATTAATTAAATTTAATTCTTTGCCAAAATGA
TGAGACAGCACAATAACCAGCACGTTGCCCAGGAGCTGTAGGAAAAAGAAGAAGGCATGAACATGGTTAG
CAGAGGCTCTAGAGCCGCCGGTCACACGCCAGAAGCCGAACCCCGCCCTGCCCCGTCCCCCCCGAAGGCA
GCCGTCCCCCCGCGGACAGCCCCGAGGCTGGAGAGGGAGAAGGGGACGGCGGCGCGGCGACGCACGAAGG
CCCTCCCCGCCCATTTCCTTCCTGCCGGCGCCGCACCGCTTCGCCCCGCGCCCGCTAGAGGGGGTGCGGC
GGCGCCTCCCAGATTTCGGCTCCGCACAGATTTGGGACAAAGGAAGTCCCTGCGCCCTCTCGCACGATTA
CCATAAAAGGCAATGGCTGCGGCTCGCCGCGCCTCGACA
