>Addgene plasmid #11643 | pLVCT-tTR-KRAB | addgene partial sequence | sequence record 90011 | WPRE-R 5'-CATAGCGTAAAAGGAGCAACA-3'
TTGAGCTCGACTAGCTAGCTAGCTACTAGCTAGTCGAGATCCTTAAACTGATGATTTGATTTCAAATGCA
GTCTCTGAATCAGGATGGGTCTCTTGGTGAATTTCTCTCTCCACCAGCCAGGGCTCTTCTCCCTTCTCCA
ACCGGAGGATCACATCTGGCTTAGTAAGCTGATAACCCAAGGAAACCAGGTTCTTATAGTTCTCCAGCAT
CACATTTCTGTACACGATCTGCTGAGCAGTGTCCAGCAGCTTCCACTCCTCCCTGGTGAAGTCCACAAAT
ACATCCTTGAAGGTCACCAGTGTCCGGGACCAGGCAGTTAGTGACTTAGCATCCATGCCCTCCTTGTTCT
TGATGATACTTCCTTGAGTGACAGCAGAGTGCTGAGGAGACAAAGCACCACCGCCGTCGACCTTTCTCTT
CTTTTTTGGCGACCCACTTTCACATTTAAGTTGTTTTTCTAATCCGCATA
